Addgene plasmid #15248: pMIG-PP2A-Abeta
Depositing lab: William Hahn. Depositing organization: Dana-Farber Cancer Institute. Publication: The tumor suppressor PP2A Abeta regulates the RalA GTPase. Sablina AA, Chen W, Arroyo JD, Corral L, Hector M, Bulmer SE, DeCaprio JA, Hahn WC. Cell. 2007 Jun 1. 129(5):969-82. 10.1016/j.cell.2007.03.047 PubMed 17540176.
Backbone
  Vector backbone: pMIG
  Backbone size w/o insert (bp): 7000
  Vector type: Mammalian Expression, Retroviral
Growth in bacteria
  Bacterial resistance: Ampicillin, 100 μg/mL
  Growth temperature: 37°C
  Growth strain: Stbl3
  Copy number: High Copy
Gene/Insert
  Gene/Insert name: PP2A regulatory subunit A, beta isoform (alt name: PP2A A beta)
  Species: H. sapiens (human)
  Entrez Gene: PPP2R1B (a.k.a. PP2A-Abeta, PR65B)
  Cloning method: Restriction Enzyme; 5′ cloning site Bgl II (not destroyed); 3′ cloning site Xho I (not destroyed)
  Sequencing primers: 5′ pLXSN 5'
Terms and licenses: Academic/Nonprofit Terms; Industry Terms: Not Available to Industry
How to cite: pMIG-PP2A-Abeta was a gift from William Hahn (Addgene plasmid # 15248 ; http://n2t.net/addgene:15248 ; RRID:Addgene_15248)
