[The description below was written by a language model from this plasmid's Addgene catalogue record.]
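Description:
pMIG-PP2A-Abeta is a retroviral mammalian expression plasmid built on the pMIG backbone (about 7 kb without insert). It carries the human PPP2R1B coding sequence, which encodes the beta isoform of the PP2A regulatory (scaffolding) A subunit, also known as PP2A A beta or PR65B. The insert was placed by restriction cloning between a 5′ BglII site and a 3′ XhoI site, both of which remain intact, so the fragment can be excised or exchanged. In bacteria the plasmid is maintained at high copy under ampicillin selection. The recorded host is a recombination-deficient strain of the kind usually chosen to keep repeated retroviral LTR sequences stable.

No feature table accompanies the record, and it does not list the promoter, reporter, epitope tags or mutations. pMIG is generally known as an MSCV-based vector in which the viral long terminal repeat drives a bicistronic transcript, with the cloned gene followed by an IRES and GFP so that transduced cells can be identified or sorted by fluorescence. That layout is inferred from the backbone name rather than stated in this entry. As a retroviral transfer vector, it would be introduced into packaging cells to produce virus that stably integrates the PP2A A beta expression cassette into dividing mammalian target cells.

The associated publication describes PP2A A beta as a tumor suppressor that regulates the RalA GTPase. This suggests the construct serves to express or restore the subunit in human cells when studying PP2A complex function and cell transformation.
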