>Addgene plasmid #15248 | pMIG-PP2A-Abeta | addgene partial sequence | sequence record 21738 | 15248 with pLXSN5'
CCCTCACTCCTTCTCTAGGCGCCGGAATTAGATCCATGGACTACAAAGACGATGACGACAAGGCGGGCGC
ATCAGAGCTCGGGACCGGCCCAGGAGCAGCGGGTGGAGATGGAGATGATTCGCTATACCCGATCGCGGTT
TTAATCGACGAGCTCCGCAATGAAGACGTGCAGCTCCGACTCAACAGTATTAAGAAGTTATCAACTATAG
CCCTAGCGCTTGGAGTAGAAAGGACCCGAAGTGAATTGTTGCCATTTCTTACAGATACAATTTATGATGA
AGATGAGGTACTATTAGCTCTTGCTGAGCAGCTGGGAAATTTCACTGGCCTAGTGGGAGGTCCTGACTTT
GCCCACTGTCTGCTGCCTCCTTTGGAAAATCTGGCAACTGTGGAAGAGACTGTTGTTCGTGACAAGGCTG
TGGAGTCCCTGAGACAGATCTCCCAGGAGCATACTCCTGTTGCTCTGGAAGCTTATTTTGTACCTCTGGT
GAAACGCTTAGCAAGTGGGGATTGGTTCACCTCTCGCACATCTGCATGTGGTTTGTTCAGCGTTTGCTAT
CCCAGGGCATCAAATGCTGTTAAAGCAGAAATCAGACAGCAATTCCGTTCCTTGTGCTCAGATGACACAC
CAATGGTACGACGTGCTGCTGCTTCCAAATTGGGTGAATTTGCAAAAGTTTTGGAATTAGACAGTGTGAA
AAGTGAAATTGTTCCACTGTTCACTAGTCTAGCTTCAGATGAACAGGATTCA
